>Addgene plasmid #70704 | MSP2253 | depositor full sequence | sequence record 127764 | MSP2253 sequence 7092 bps
GGGGAATTGTGAGCGGATAACAATTCCCCTGTAGAAATAATTTTGTTTAACTTTAATAAGGAGATATACC
ATGGGCAAACGGAACTACATCCTGGGGCTTGACATTGGGATAACCAGCGTTGGCTACGGAATTATTGATT
ATGAGACACGCGATGTGATTGACGCCGGGGTTAGGCTGTTCAAAGAGGCCAACGTTGAAAACAACGAGGG
AAGACGGAGTAAGCGCGGAGCAAGAAGACTCAAGCGCAGACGGAGACATCGGATTCAGAGGGTGAAAAAG
CTGCTCTTCGATTACAATCTCCTGACCGATCATAGTGAGCTGAGCGGAATCAACCCCTACGAGGCGCGAG
TGAAAGGGCTTTCCCAGAAGCTGTCCGAAGAGGAGTTCTCCGCCGCGTTGCTGCACCTGGCCAAACGGAG
GGGGGTTCACAATGTAAACGAAGTGGAGGAGGACACGGGCAATGAACTTAGTACGAAAGAACAGATCAGT
AGGAACTCTAAGGCTCTCGAAGAGAAATACGTCGCTGAGTTGCAGCTTGAGAGACTGAAAAAAGACGGCG
AAGTACGCGGATCTATTAATAGGTTCAAGACTTCAGATTACGTAAAGGAAGCCAAGCAGCTCCTGAAAGT
ACAGAAAGCGTACCATCAGCTCGATCAGAGCTTCATCGATACCTACATAGATTTGCTGGAGACACGGAGG
ACATACTACGAGGGCCCAGGGGAAGGATCTCCTTTTGGGTGGAAGGACATCAAGGAATGGTACGAGATGC
TTATGGGACATTGTACATATTTTCCGGAGGAGCTCAGGAGCGTCAAGTACGCCTACAATGCCGACCTGTA
CAATGCCCTCAATGACCTCAATAACCTCGTGATTACCAGGGACGAGAACGAGAAGCTGGAGTACTATGAA
AAGTTCCAGATTATCGAGAATGTGTTTAAGCAGAAGAAGAAGCCGACACTTAAGCAGATTGCAAAGGAAA
TCCTCGTGAATGAGGAAGATATCAAGGGATACAGAGTGACAAGTACAGGCAAGCCCGAGTTCACAAATCT
GAAGGTGTACCACGATATTAAGGACATAACCGCACGAAAGGAGATAATCGAAAACGCTGAGCTCCTCGAT
CAGATCGCAAAAATTCTTACCATCTACCAGTCTAGTGAGGACATTCAGGAGGAACTGACTAATCTGAACA
GTGAGCTCACCCAAGAGGAAATTGAGCAGATTTCAAACCTGAAAGGCTACACCGGGACGCACAATCTGAG
CCTCAAAGCAATCAACCTCATTCTGGATGAACTTTGGCACACAAATGACAACCAAATTGCCATATTCAAC
CGCCTGAAACTGGTGCCAAAAAAAGTGGATCTGTCACAGCAAAAGGAAATCCCTACAACCTTGGTTGACG
ATTTTATTCTGTCCCCCGTTGTCAAGCGGAGCTTCATCCAGTCAATCAAGGTGATCAATGCCATCATTAA
AAAATACGGATTGCCAAACGATATAATTATCGAGCTTGCACGAGAGAAGAACTCAAAGGACGCCCAGAAG
ATGATTAACGAAATGCAGAAGCGCAACCGCCAGACAAACGAACGCATAGAGGAAATTATAAGAACAACCG
GCAAAGAGAATGCCAAGTATCTGATCGAGAAAATCAAGCTGCACGACATGCAAGAAGGCAAGTGCCTGTA
CTCTCTGGAAGCTATCCCACTCGAAGATCTGCTGAATAATCCATTCAATTACGAGGTGGACCACATCATC
CCTAGATCCGTAAGCTTTGACAATTCCTTCAATAACAAAGTTCTGGTTAAACAGGAGGAAAATTCTAAAA
AAGGGAACCGGACCCCGTTCCAGTACCTGAGCTCCAGTGACAGCAAGATTAGCTACGAGACTTTTAAGAA
ACATATTCTGAATCTGGCCAAAGGCAAAGGCAGGATCAGCAAGACCAAGAAGGAGTACCTCCTCGAAGAA
CGCGACATTAACAGATTTAGTGTGCAGAAAGATTTCATCAACCGAAACCTTGTCGATACTCGGTACGCCA
CGAGAGGCCTGATGAATCTCCTCAGGAGCTACTTCCGCGTCAATAATCTGGACGTTAAAGTCAAGAGCAT
AAATGGGGGATTCACCAGCTTTCTGAGGAGAAAGTGGAAGTTTAAGAAGGAACGAAACAAAGGATACAAG
CACCATGCTGAGGATGCTTTGATCATCGCTAACGCGGACTTTATCTTTAAGGAATGGAAAAAGCTGGATA
AGGCAAAGAAAGTGATGGAAAACCAGATGTTCGAGGAGAAGCAGGCAGAGTCAATGCCTGAGATCGAGAC
AGAGCAGGAATACAAGGAAATTTTCATCACCCCTCATCAGATTAAACACATAAAGGACTTCAAAGACTAT
AAATACTCTCATAGGGTGGACAAAAAACCCAATCGCAAGCTCATTAATGACACCCTGTACTCAACACGGA
AGGATGATAAAGGTAATACCTTGATTGTGAATAATCTTAATGGATTGTATGACAAAGATAACGACAAGCT
CAAGAAGCTGATCAACAAGTCTCCAGAGAAGCTCCTTATGTATCACCACGACCCACAGACTTATCAGAAA
TTGAAACTGATCATGGAGCAATACGGGGATGAGAAGAACCCACTCTACAAATATTATGAGGAAACAGGTA
ATTACCTGACCAAGTACTCCAAGAAGGATAACGGACCAGTGATCAAAAAGATAAAGTACTATGGCAACAA
ACTTAATGCGCATTTGGACATAACTGACGATTACCCCAATTCTCGAAACAAGGTTGTGAAGCTCTCCCTG
AAGCCTTATAGATTTGACGTGTACCTGGATAATGGGGTTTATAAATTCGTCACCGTGAAAAATCTGGACG
TGATCAAAAAGGAGAACTATTATGAAGTAAACTCAAAGTGCTATGAGGAGGCGAAGAAGCTGAAGAAGAT
CTCCAATCAGGCCGAGTTCATCGCTTCCTTCTATAAGAACGATCTCATCAAGATCAATGGAGAGCTTTAT
CGCGTCATTGGTGTGAACAATGACTTGCTGAACAGGATCGAAGTCAATATGATAGACATTACCTACCGGG
AGTATCTCGAAAACATGAATGATAAACGGCCGCCTCACATCATCAAGACAATCGCATCTAAAACTCAGTC
AATAAAAAAGTACTCTACCGATATCCTGGGGAATCTCTATGAAGTGAAGTCAAAGAAGCACCCACAAATC
ATTAAAAAAGGTGGATCCCCCAAGAAGAAGAGGAAAGTCTCGAGCGACTACAAAGACCATGACGGTGATT
ATAAAGATCATGACATCGATTACAAGGATGACGATGACAAGTAAAGCGGCCGCATAATGCTTAAGTCGAA
CAGAAAGTAATCGTATTGTACACGGCCGCATAATCGAAATTAATACGACTCACTATAGGGGCACGGGCAG
CTTGCCGGGTTTTAGTACTCTGTAATGAAAATTACAGAATCTACTAAAACAAGGCAAAATGCCGTGTTTA
TCTCGTCAACTTGTTGGCGAGATTTTTTTTCCGCTGAGCAATAACTAGCATAACCCCTTGGGGCCTCTAA
ACGGGTCTTGAGGGGTTTTTTGCTGAAACCTCAGGCATTTGAGAAGCACACGGTCACACTGCTTCCGGTA
GTCAATAAACCGGTAAACCAGCAATAGACATAAGCGGCTATTTAACGACCCTGCCCTGAACCGACGACCG
GGTCGAATTTGCTTTCGAATTTCTGCCATTCATCCGCTTATTATCACTTATTCAGGCGTAGCAACCAGGC
GTTTAAGGGCACCAATAACTGCCTTAAAAAAATTACGCCCCGCCCTGCCACTCATCGCAGTACTGTTGTA
ATTCATTAAGCATTCTGCCGACATGGAAGCCATCACAAACGGCATGATGAACCTGAATCGCCAGCGGCAT
CAGCACCTTGTCGCCTTGCGTATAATATTTGCCCATAGTGAAAACGGGGGCGAAGAAGTTGTCCATATTG
GCCACGTTTAAATCAAAACTGGTGAAACTCACCCAGGGATTGGCTGAGACGAAAAACATATTCTCAATAA
ACCCTTTAGGGAAATAGGCCAGGTTTTCACCGTAACACGCCACATCTTGCGAATATATGTGTAGAAACTG
CCGGAAATCGTCGTGGTATTCACTCCAGAGCGATGAAAACGTTTCAGTTTGCTCATGGAAAACGGTGTAA
CAAGGGTGAACACTATCCCATATCACCAGCTCACCGTCTTTCATTGCCATACGGAACTCCGGATGAGCAT
TCATCAGGCGGGCAAGAATGTGAATAAAGGCCGGATAAAACTTGTGCTTATTTTTCTTTACGGTCTTTAA
AAAGGCCGTAATATCCAGCTGAACGGTCTGGTTATAGGTACATTGAGCAACTGACTGAAATGCCTCAAAA
TGTTCTTTACGATGCCATTGGGATATATCAACGGTGGTATATCCAGTGATTTTTTTCTCCATTTTAGCTT
CCTTAGCTCCTGAAAATCTCGATAACTCAAAAAATACGCCCGGTAGTGATCTTATTTCATTATGGTGAAA
GTTGGAACCTCTTACGTGCCGATCAACGTCTCATTTTCGCCAAAAGTTGGCCCAGGGCTTCCCGGTATCA
ACAGGGACACCAGGATTTATTTATTCTGCGAAGTGATCTTCCGTCACAGGTATTTATTCGGCGCAAAGTG
CGTCGGGTGATGCTGCCAACTTACTGATTTAGTGTATGATGGTGTTTTTGAGGTGCTCCAGTGGCTTCTG
TTTCTATCAGCTGTCCCTCCTGTTCAGCTACTGACGGGGTGGTGCGTAACGGCAAAAGCACCGCCGGACA
TCAGCGCTAGCGGAGTGTATACTGGCTTACTATGTTGGCACTGATGAGGGTGTCAGTGAAGTGCTTCATG
TGGCAGGAGAAAAAAGGCTGCACCGGTGCGTCAGCAGAATATGTGATACAGGATATATTCCGCTTCCTCG
CTCACTGACTCGCTACGCTCGGTCGTTCGACTGCGGCGAGCGGAAATGGCTTACGAACGGGGCGGAGATT
TCCTGGAAGATGCCAGGAAGATACTTAACAGGGAAGTGAGAGGGCCGCGGCAAAGCCGTTTTTCCATAGG
CTCCGCCCCCCTGACAAGCATCACGAAATCTGACGCTCAAATCAGTGGTGGCGAAACCCGACAGGACTAT
AAAGATACCAGGCGTTTCCCCTGGCGGCTCCCTCGTGCGCTCTCCTGTTCCTGCCTTTCGGTTTACCGGT
GTCATTCCGCTGTTATGGCCGCGTTTGTCTCATTCCACGCCTGACACTCAGTTCCGGGTAGGCAGTTCGC
TCCAAGCTGGACTGTATGCACGAACCCCCCGTTCAGTCCGACCGCTGCGCCTTATCCGGTAACTATCGTC
TTGAGTCCAACCCGGAAAGACATGCAAAAGCACCACTGGCAGCAGCCACTGGTAATTGATTTAGAGGAGT
TAGTCTTGAAGTCATGCGCCGGTTAAGGCTAAACTGAAAGGACAAGTTTTGGTGACTGCGCTCCTCCAAG
CCAGTTACCTCGGTTCAAAGAGTTGGTAGCTCAGAGAACCTTCGAAAAACCGCCCTGCAAGGCGGTTTTT
TCGTTTTCAGAGCAAGAGATTACGCGCAGACCAAAACGATCTCAAGAAGATCATCTTATTAATCAGATAA
AATATTTCTAGATTTCAGTGCAATTTATCTCTTCAAATGTAGCACCTGAAGTCAGCCCCATACGATATAA
GTTGTAATTCTCATGTTAGTCATGCCCCGCGCCCACCGGAAGGAGCTGACTGGGTTGAAGGCTCTCAAGG
GCATCGGTCGAGATCCCGGTGCCTAATGAGTGAGCTAACTTACATTAATTGCGTTGCGCTCACTGCCCGC
TTTCCAGTCGGGAAACCTGTCGTGCCAGCTGCATTAATGAATCGGCCAACGCGCGGGGAGAGGCGGTTTG
CGTATTGGGCGCCAGGGTGGTTTTTCTTTTCACCAGTGAGACGGGCAACAGCTGATTGCCCTTCACCGCC
TGGCCCTGAGAGAGTTGCAGCAAGCGGTCCACGCTGGTTTGCCCCAGCAGGCGAAAATCCTGTTTGATGG
TGGTTAACGGCGGGATATAACATGAGCTGTCTTCGGTATCGTCGTATCCCACTACCGAGATGTCCGCACC
AACGCGCAGCCCGGACTCGGTAATGGCGCGCATTGCGCCCAGCGCCATCTGATCGTTGGCAACCAGCATC
GCAGTGGGAACGATGCCCTCATTCAGCATTTGCATGGTTTGTTGAAAACCGGACATGGCACTCCAGTCGC
CTTCCCGTTCCGCTATCGGCTGAATTTGATTGCGAGTGAGATATTTATGCCAGCCAGCCAGACGCAGACG
CGCCGAGACAGAACTTAATGGGCCCGCTAACAGCGCGATTTGCTGGTGACCCAATGCGACCAGATGCTCC
ACGCCCAGTCGCGTACCGTCTTCATGGGAGAAAATAATACTGTTGATGGGTGTCTGGTCAGAGACATCAA
GAAATAACGCCGGAACATTAGTGCAGGCAGCTTCCACAGCAATGGCATCCTGGTCATCCAGCGGATAGTT
AATGATCAGCCCACTGACGCGTTGCGCGAGAAGATTGTGCACCGCCGCTTTACAGGCTTCGACGCCGCTT
CGTTCTACCATCGACACCACCACGCTGGCACCCAGTTGATCGGCGCGAGATTTAATCGCCGCGACAATTT
GCGACGGCGCGTGCAGGGCCAGACTGGAGGTGGCAACGCCAATCAGCAACGACTGTTTGCCCGCCAGTTG
TTGTGCCACGCGGTTGGGAATGTAATTCAGCTCCGCCATCGCCGCTTCCACTTTTTCCCGCGTTTTCGCA
GAAACGTGGCTGGCCTGGTTCACCACGCGGGAAACGGTCTGATAAGAGACACCGGCATACTCTGCGACAT
CGTATAACGTTACTGGTTTCACATTCACCACCCTGAATTGACTCTCTTCCGGGCGCTATCATGCCATACC
GCGAAAGGTTTTGCGCCATTCGATGGTGTCCGGGATCTCGACGCTCTCCCTTATGCGACTCCTGCATTAG
GAAATTAATACGACTCACTATA
Features (pLannotate 1.2.2; 19 found; start..end, strand, type, name):
      3..27      +  protein_bind   lac operator: The lac repressor binds to the lac operator to inhibit transcription in E. coli. This inhibition can be relieved by adding lactose or isopropyl-β-D-thiogalactopyranoside (IPTG). lac repressor encoded by lacI
     42..64      +  RBS            RBS: efficient ribosome binding site from bacteriophage T7 gene 10 (Olins and Rangwala, 1989)
     77..3232    +  CDS            cas9: CAS9_STAAU - Experimental evidence at protein level: Swiss-Prot protein existence level 1. CRISPR (clustered regularly interspaced short palindromic repeat) is an adaptive immune system that provides protection against mobile genetic elements (viruses, transposable elements and conjugative plasmids). CRISPR clusters contain spacers, sequences complementary to antecedent mobile elements, and target invading nucleic acids. CRISPR clusters are transcribed and processed into CRISPR RNA (crRNA). In type II CRISPR systems correct processing of pre-crRNA requires a trans- encoded small RNA (tracrRNA)
   3266..3331    +  CDS            3xFLAG: three tandem FLAG® epitope tags, followed by an enterokinase cleavage site
   3401..3419    +  promoter       T7 promoter: promoter for bacteriophage T7 RNA polymerase
   3419..3438    -  CDS            VN155(I152L) (fragment): improved N-terminal fragment of mVenus for use in bimolecular fluorescence complementation (BiFC) (Kodama and Hu, 2010)
   3464..3522    +  misc_RNA       Sa gRNA scaffold (fragment): guide RNA scaffold for the Staphylococcus aureus CRISPR/Cas9 system
   3545..3592    +  terminator     T7 terminator: transcription terminator for bacteriophage T7 RNA polymerase
   3816..4472    -  CDS            cat: CAT_ECOLX - Experimental evidence at protein level: Swiss-Prot protein existence level 1. This enzyme is an effector of chloramphenicol resistance in bacteria. From Escherichia coli. This protein is used as a marker in many commonly used cloning vectors, such as pACYC184.
   4473..4575    -  promoter       cat promoter: promoter of the E. coli cat gene encoding chloramphenicol acetyltransferase
   4696..4839    +  mobile_element IS1 (fragment): prokaryotic transposable element IS1
   4958..5013    -  rep_origin     RSF ori (fragment): Plasmids containing the RSF 1030 origin of replication can be propagated in E. coli cells that contain additional plasmids with compatible origins.
   5101..5645    -  rep_origin     p15A ori: Plasmids containing the medium-copy-number p15A origin of replication can be propagated in E. coli cells that contain a second plasmid with the ColE1 origin.
   5757..5821    -  CDS            TcR (fragment): tetracycline efflux protein; tet; confers resistance to tetracycline
   5836..5857    -  protein_bind   CAP binding site: CAP binding activates transcription in the presence of cAMP. E. coli catabolite activator protein
   5870..6952    -  CDS            lacI: lac repressor; lacI; The lac repressor binds to the lac operator to inhibit transcription in E. coli. This inhibition can be relieved by adding lactose or isopropyl-β-D-thiogalactopyranoside (IPTG).
   6953..7030    -  promoter       lacI promoter: lacI
   7038..7073    -  CDS            TcR (fragment): tetracycline efflux protein; tet; confers resistance to tetracycline
   7076..2       +  promoter       T7 promoter (across the origin): promoter for bacteriophage T7 RNA polymerase
