[The description below was written by a language model from this plasmid's Addgene catalogue record and pLannotate feature annotations shown in this document.]
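Description:
MSP2253 is a 7,092-bp bacterial expression and CRISPR plasmid built on the pACYCDuet-1 backbone, designed to co-express a PAM-altered Staphylococcus aureus Cas9 and its guide RNA in E. coli. It replicates from the p15A origin, which keeps copy number low and makes it compatible with a second plasmid carrying a ColE1-type origin. It is selected with chloramphenicol through the cat gene and its native promoter. The backbone also carries lacI under its own promoter, supplying the repressor that acts on the lac operator downstream of the first T7 promoter. The short IS1, RSF ori and TcR matches in the feature table are fragments, most likely backbone remnants or annotation artefacts rather than functional elements.

The first expression unit consists of a T7 promoter, lac operator and T7 gene 10 ribosome binding site driving a mammalian codon-optimized SaCas9 open reading frame. This carries the E782K, N968K and R1015H substitutions (the "KKH" variant) and is fused at its C terminus to a nuclear localization signal and a 3xFLAG epitope. A second T7 promoter drives the sgRNA: a 20-nt spacer directed to "site 1" followed by an 84-nt truncated repeat/anti-repeat Sa scaffold, ending at a T7 terminator. The depositor notes that this scaffold gives higher activity than the full-length version. The spacer is annotated as a small mVenus-derived fragment, suggesting it matches a GFP-family sequence, though the record does not name the target. Both units require a host that supplies T7 RNA polymerase. The plasmid comes from work on broadening SaCas9 targeting range by modifying PAM recognition, but the record does not describe the specific assay in which it was used.
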