Addgene plasmid #70704: MSP2253
Purpose: Bacterial expression plasmid for KKH SaCas9 & sgRNA targeted to site 1: T7-humanSaCas9(E782K/N968K/R1015H)-NLS-3xFLAG-T7-Sa-sgRNA(84) #1
Depositing lab: Keith Joung. Depositing organization: Massachusetts General Hospital. Publication: Broadening the targeting range of Staphylococcus aureus CRISPR-Cas9 by modifying PAM recognition. Kleinstiver BP, Prew MS, Tsai SQ, Nguyen NT, Topkar VV, Zheng Z, Joung JK. Nat Biotechnol. 2015 Nov 2. doi: 10.1038/nbt.3404. PubMed 26524662.
Backbone
  Vector backbone: pACYCDuet-1
  Backbone manufacturer: EMD Millipore
  Vector type: Bacterial Expression, CRISPR
Growth in bacteria
  Bacterial resistance: Chloramphenicol, 25 μg/mL
  Growth temperature: 37°C
  Growth strain: DH5alpha
  Copy number: Low Copy
Gene/Insert 1
  Gene/Insert name: mammalian codon-optimized KKH variant Staphylococcus aureus Cas9 (alt name: SauCas9)
  Species: S. aureus
  Mutation: E782K, N968K and R1015H in SaCas9
  Promoter: T7
  Tag / fusion protein: NLS-3xFLAG (C terminal on insert)
  Cloning method: Unknown
  Sequencing primers: 5′ ACYCDuetUP1; 3′ oBK390 (5'-GCAAATTCGACCCGGTCGTCG-3')
Gene/Insert 2
  Gene/Insert name: SaCas9 sgRNA (+84)
  Promoter: T7
  Cloning method: Unknown
  Sequencing primers: 5′ DuetDOWN1; 3′ T7-term
Terms and licenses: Academic/Nonprofit Terms; Industry Terms: Not Available to Industry
Depositor comments: For this plasmid, the sequence of the sgRNA spacer is GGGCACGGGCAGCTTGCCGG. The length of the sgRNA (not including the spacer sequence) is 84 nucleotides, where this truncated repeat/anti-repeat sgRNA is similar to that described previously by Ran et al., Nature 2015 (PubMed ID: 25830891) and conveys higher activity than the canonical full length sgRNA.
How to cite: MSP2253 was a gift from Keith Joung (Addgene plasmid # 70704 ; http://n2t.net/addgene:70704 ; RRID:Addgene_70704)
