>Addgene plasmid #70704 | MSP2253 | addgene partial sequence | sequence record 131906 | CAT-F 5'-GTTTGTGATGGCTTCCATGTC-3'
CTGCGATGAGTGGCAGGGCGGGGCGTAATTTTTTTAAGGCAGTTATTGGTGCCCTTAAACGCCTGGTTGC
TACGCCTGAATAAGTGATAATAAGCGGATGAATGGCAGAAATTCGAAAGCAAATTCGACCCGGTCGTCGG
TTCAGGGCAGGGTCGTTAAATAGCCGCTTATGTCTATTGCTGGTTTACCGGTTTATTGACTACCGGAAGC
AGTGTGACCGTGTGCTTCTCAAATGCCTGAGGTTTCAGCAAAAAACCCCTCAAGACCCGTTTAGAGGCCC
CAAGGGGTTATGCTAGTTATTGCTCAGCGGAAAAAAAATCTCGCCAACAAGTTGACGAGATAAACACGGC
ATTTTGCCTTGTTTTAGTAGATTCTGTAATTTTCATTACAGAGTACTAAAACCCGGCAAGCTGCCCGTGC
CCCTATAGTGAGTCGTATTAATTTCGATTATGCGGCCGTGTACAATACGATTACTTTCTGTTCGACTTAA
GCATTATGCGGCCGCTTTACTTGTCATCGTCATCCTTGTAATCGATGTCATGATCTTTATAATCACCGTC
ATGGTCTTTGTAGTCGCTCGAGACTTTCCTCTTCTTCTTGGGGGATCCACCTTTTTTAATGATTTGTGGG
TGCTTCTTTGACTTCACTTCATAGAGATTCCCCAGGATATCGGTAGAGTACTTTTTTATTGACTGAGTTT
TAGATGCGATTGTCTTGATGATGTGAGGCGGCCGTTTATCATTCATGTTTTCGAGATACTCCCGG
